>Addgene plasmid #206469 | pAc5.1-PH-mCherry-Roquin isoform A (HK63) | addgene full sequence | sequence record 407840 | Addgene NGS Result
CTTCAAGAATTAATTCTATATTCTAAAAACACAAATGATACTTCTAAAAAAAAATCATGAATGGCATCAA
CTCTGAATCAAATCTTTGCAGATGCACCTACTTCTCATTTCCACTGTCACATCATTTTTCCAGATCTCGC
TGCCTGTTATGTGGCCCACAAACCAAGACACGTTTTATGGCCATTAAAGCTGGCTGATCGTCGCCAAACA
CCAAATACATAATGAATATGTACACATTCGAGAAAGAAGCGATCAAAGAAGCGTCTTCGGGCGGAGTAGG
AGAATGCGGAGGAGAAGGAGAACGAGCTGATCTAGTATCTCTCCACAATCCAATGCCAACTGACCAACTG
GCCATATTCGGAGCAATTTGAAGCCAATTTCCATCGCCTGGCGATCGCTCCATTCTTGGCTATATGTTTT
TCACCGTTACCCGGGGCCATTTTCAAAGACTCGTCGGCAAGATAAGATTGTGTCACTCGCTGTCTCTCTT
CATTTGTCGAAGAATGCTGAGGAATTTCGCGATGACGTCGGCGAGTATTTTGAAGAATGAGAATAATTTG
TATTTATACGAAAATCAGTTAGTGGAATTTTCTACAAAAACATGTTATCTATAGATAATTTTGTTGCAAA
ATATGTTGACTATGACAAAGATTGTATGTATATACCTTTAATGTATTCTCATTTTCTTATGTATTTATAA
TGGCAATGATGATACTGATGATATTTTAAGATGATGCCAGACCAAAAGGCTTGAATTTCTGCGTCTTTTG
CCGAACGCAGTGCATGTGCAATTGTTGTTTTTTGGAATATTCAATTTTCGGACTGTCCGCTTTGATTTCA
GTTTCTTGGCTTATTCAAAAAGCAAAGTAAAGCCAAAAAAGCGAGATGGCAATACCAAATGCGGCAAAAC
GGTAGTGGAAGGAAAGGGGTGCGGGGCAGCGGAAGGAAGGGTGGGGCGGGGCGTGGCGGGGTCTGTGGCT
GGGCGCGACGTCACCGACGTTGGAGCCACTCCTTTGACCATGTGTGCGTGTGTGTATTATTCGTGTCTCG
CCACTCGCCGGTTGTTTTTTTCTTTTTATGCTGCGCTCTCTCTAGCGCCATCTCGCTTACGCATGCTCAA
CGCACCGCATGTTGCCGTTTCCTTTTATGCGTCATTTTGGCTCGAAATAGGCAATTATTTAAACAAAGAT
TAGTCAACGAAAACGCTAAAATAAATAAGTCTACAATATGGTTACTTATTGCCATGTGTGTGCAGCCAAC
GATAGCAACAAAAGCAACAACACAGGTGGCTTTCCCTCTTTCACTTTTTGTTTGCAAGCCGCGTGCGAGC
AAGACGGCACGACCGGCAAACGCAATTACGCTGACAAAGAGCAGACGAAGTTTTGGCGAAAAACATCAAG
GCGCCTGATACGAATGCATTTGCAATAACAATTGCGATATTTAATATTGTTTATGAAGCTGTTTGACTTC
AAAACACACAAAAAAAAAAATAAAACAAATTATTTGAAAGAGAATTAGGAATCGGACGCTTATCGTTAGG
GTAACAACAAGAAATGCTTACTGAGTCACAGCCTCTGGAAAACTGCCGCAAGCCAGAGAGAGAGAGAAAA
AGAGGGAGAGCAGCTTAGACCGCATGTGCTTGTGTGTGAGGCGTCTCTCTCTTCGTCTCTGTTGCGCAAA
CGCATAGACTGCACTGAAAAAATCGATTACCTATTTTTTATGAATGAATATTTGCACTATTACTATTCAA
AACTATTAAGATAGCAATCACATTCAATAGCCAAATACTATACCACCTGAGCGATGCAACGAAATGATCA
ATTTGAGCAAAAATGCTGCATATTTAGGACGGCATCATTATAGAAATGCTTCTTGCTGTGTACTTTTCTC
TCGTCTGGCAGCTGTTTCGCCGTTATTGTTAAAACCGGCTTAAGTTAGGTGTGTTTTCTACGACTAGTGA
ATGCCCTACTAGAAGATGTGTGTTGCACAAAATGTCCCTGGAATAACCAATTTGAAGTGCAGATAGCAGT
AAACGTAAGCTAATATGAATATTATTTAACTGTAATGTTTTAATATCGCTGGACATTACTAATAAACCCA
CTATAAACACATGTACATATGTATGTTTTGGCATACAATGAGTAGTTGGGGAAAAAATGTGTAAAAGCAC
CGTGACCATCACAGCATAAAGATAACCAGCTGAAGTATCGAATATGAGTAACCCCCAAATTGAATCACAT
GCCGCAACTGATAGGACCCATGGAAGTACACTCTTCATGGCGATATACAAGACACACACAAGCACGAACA
CCCAGTTGCGGAGGAAATTCTCCGTAAATGAAAACCCAATCGGCGAACAATTCATACCCATATATGGTAA
AAGTTTTGAACGCGACTTGAGAGCGGAGAGCATTGCGGCTGATAAGGTTTTAGCGCTAAGCGGGCTTTAT
AAAACGGGCTGCGGGACCAGTTTTCATATCACTACCGTTTGAGTTCTTGTGCTGTGTGGATACTCCTCCC
GACACAAAGCCGCTCCATCAGCCAGCAGTCGTCTAATCCAGAGACCCCGGATCGGGGTACCAACATGCAC
GGTCTCCAGGATGATCCAGATCTGCAGGCTCTGCTGAAAGGTTCTCAGCTCCTCAAAGTCAAAAGCAGCT
CCTGGCGTCGTGAACGCTTCTACAAACTGCAGGAGGACTGCAAAACCATCTGGCAGGAATCCCGTAAAGT
AATGCGCTCCCCAGAGTCTCAGCTCTTCAGCATTGAGGACATTCAGGAGGTACGTATGGGTCACCGTACC
GAAGGTCTGGAGAAATTCGCTCGCGATATCCCAGAAGATCGCTGCTTCTCTATCGTCTTCAAAGACCAGC
GCAACACCCTGGATCTGATTGCTCCATCTCCAGCAGATGCTCAGCACTGGGTTCAGGGTCTCCGCAAAAT
CATTCACCACTCCGGTTCTATGGACCAGCGTCAGAAAGGTACCATGGTGAGCAAGGGCGAGGAGGATAAC
ATGGCCATCATCAAGGAGTTCATGCGCTTCAAGGTGCACATGGAGGGCTCCGTGAACGGCCACGAGTTCG
AGATCGAGGGCGAGGGCGAGGGCCGCCCCTACGAGGGCACCCAGACCGCCAAGCTGAAGGTGACCAAGGG
TGGCCCCCTGCCCTTCGCCTGGGACATCCTGTCCCCTCAGTTCATGTACGGCTCCAAGGCCTACGTGAAG
CACCCCGCCGACATCCCCGACTACTTGAAGCTGTCCTTCCCCGAGGGCTTCAAGTGGGAGCGCGTGATGA
ACTTCGAGGACGGCGGCGTGGTGACCGTGACCCAGGACTCCTCCCTGCAGGACGGCGAGTTCATCTACAA
GGTGAAGCTGCGCGGCACCAACTTCCCCTCCGACGGCCCCGTAATGCAGAAGAAGACCATGGGCTGGGAG
GCCTCCTCCGAGCGGATGTACCCCGAGGACGGCGCCCTGAAGGGCGAGATCAAGCAGAGGCTGAAGCTGA
AGGACGGCGGCCACTACGACGCTGAGGTCAAGACCACCTACAAGGCCAAGAAGCCCGTGCAGCTGCCCGG
CGCCTACAACGTCAACATCAAGTTGGACATCACCTCCCACAACGAGGACTACACCATCGTGGAACAGTAC
GAACGCGCCGAGGGCCGCCACTCCACCGGCGGCATGGACGAGCTGTACAAGCCAAGCTTGAATTCTGCAA
CGTGCATGCCGATTCAGGCTCCCTCATGGACAGATTTTCTGAACTGTCCCATCTGCTGCAATGAATTCGC
GGCCAGCCAGCGATGTCCGGTCAGTCTGGGCTGCGGGCACACCATCTGCAAGCTATGCCTGACGACCCTC
TACAACCGGCAGTGTCCCTTCGATCAGACCGTGATTGTCAGTGACATCGACAATTTGCCCATCAACCATG
CCTTGCTCCAGTTGGTCAAGGACTCGGAGCTCCTCGAGCTGGCACCACCACCGCCCAGTGTGCAGAAGCT
GGAGCCGGAGCACCTTAAGTGTTACCAACTGGGTCAGCGGTGCATCGAGGAGCTGGCTTTGCACTTGAAG
TCCTTCCTCAACCTGAACGGAAATGGCAATCTTCTAACTCGGCCCATGTTACGGAAACTGGTTACTCTGG
TCAACTGCCAGCTGATGGAGGAGGAGGGACGGGTGAGAGCGCTCCGAGCAGCCAGATCCCTAGGCGAACG
CACAGTCACCGAGCTGATCCTGCAGCACCAAAATCCCCAGCAGTTGAGCTCAAATCTGTGGGCTGCAGTG
CGGACAAGAGGATGCCAGTTCCTTGGACCCGCCATGCAGGAGGAGGTGCTCAAACTGGTGCTGCTGGCCT
TGGAGGAGGGATCAGCGCTTTCGCGCAAAGTGCTGGTCATGTTCGTCGTGCAGCGACTAGAGCCGAAGTT
TCCCCAGGCCTCCAAGACGAGTATCGGACATGTGGTACAGCTGCTCTACCGCGCCAGCTGCTTCAAGGTG
TCCAAGCGGGAGGCGGACTCGTCGTTGATGCAGCTCAAAGAGGAATTCCGTACGTATGACGCCCTACGCC
GGGAGCACGATGCCCAAATCGTTCAGATAGCCACCGAGGCGGGTCTGCGAATTGCACCGGAACAATGGTC
TTCCCTATTGTATGGCGACGTGATGCATAAAAGCCACATGCAGAGCATCATCGATAAGCTGCAGACGCCA
AGCTCCTTTGCGCAATCAGTCCAGGAATTGGTCATCGCCTTGCAGCGGACCAGCGATCCTGCGAAGCTAT
CCAGTTTGCATCATCATCTGAAGTACCTGGCCAATATTGATCCCTGTGCGGAGGTTGCCCCGTGGTCGGA
TTTGGCTGAGGCCTTGGATGCAGTGCGGCATTCGGTCGTTGGACTGGTGAACTTCCTTCAGCACCACGGA
GTGCGCAAGGCGCAGGACGGCATCAGTGGCGGTGGCAGTGGTGGGTCGACCAATAGCAATCCGAAGTACA
AGATCAGCTTATGCAGGGACTTGAATGTGCGGCGGGTGTGTCCCCGAGGTTCTAGCTGTACCTTTGCCCA
TTCCCAGGAGGAGGTAGAACGCTATCGTGCACGGAATCGAGGAAAACATATGAAGACACCGTTGGCGCTG
CAGGGACCTCCAGCGGTAGGCGTAGGAGCCATAAAGAAACCACTAGGCGAGCAGGAGGGACCGCCTCTAG
GTAACATGCCACCCATGTTACCTATGTCGCCTATGCATTATATGGGCTCTCCTAGGGGATATCTGGATCC
CAGCTTGGGACTTTCGCCAGGTGGTGGTCTCCCGCCGTCGCATCACAGTCCCATTACCAGGCTCATAGTG
CCGAGCCGCTACGATTCGCGCTTTAGCGGGTTTGGCGGTGGCACGCCCAGGATTCCTTCGCCCAGAGAAT
ACCAAGCCAATCCGGTAGCGCCAACGCAACGCAATGCCAACCCACCGAATTTTAGTGTGAACAGTAACCT
GCACAAGGGCTACATGTTGCCCGCCAGCGGTGGAGATGTCTTCCATCTGGCCAATCCGTGGGAGCAAGCA
TACCTGGCACAGCAGCAACATCCTCCACAGCATCCCCAACAGCAGCAGCCACCGTCCAGCAAGCCGAATC
CCAGCCGACCGTTGTCGATTTTACCCGCAACAGCTGATACCTCATTTTTTGAAAAGAAACCGCCGAATAG
TGTTAGCATAGATCTGGACAGGGTCCCGGAGGTCAATGTGGATGCAGTGCCTCTGTTCCGGCGATCCAAC
AATAACCACAATAACAACAATAGTAACTCCCACAATAACAACAACAACAATCATGGCTCATCACTGCTGT
TCTGGAACAATACGGGTAAAGATTCAGCCAACTTTGTACGATCAGACTCCATATTGGATGACGATGCGTC
CACATTCGATGTGCCCACTGGCTCCTCCATGCTGAGTATCTACGGCCCGATTTGCCCCAAGAGCAGTACG
ACCGGCAACTGGAACAACTTTGATCTGGGATATGGCGGCTTCAAGAGTGACAGAAACGATAGCTTCAATG
CCAATAAGCAGCAACAGCCGATGTGGGGCAGGAAACCGCAACTGATGTCGGAAGACAGTTTCGAGGGCGG
CATCGATAGTGGAATGATGCTGCAGCTGGAGAAGAATCTGGTGGACATCGTCGATCCCGATGACAGTGGG
ATCAAGGTGGACTAGGCATGAGATATCCAGCACAGTGGCGGCCGCTCGAGTCTAGAGGGCCCGCGGTTCG
AAGGTAAGCCTATCCCTAACCCTCTCCTCGGTCTCGATTCTACGCGTACCGGTCATCATCACCATCACCA
TTGAGTTTAAACCCGCTGATCAGCCTCGACTGTGCCTTCTAAGGCCTGAGCTCGCTGATCAGCCTCGATC
GAGGATCCAGACATGATAAGATACATTGATGAGTTTGGACAAACCACAACTAGAATGCAGTGAAAAAAAT
GCTTTATTTGTGAAATTTGTGATGCTATTGCTTTATTTGTAACCATTATAAGCTGCAATAAACAAGTTAA
CAACAACAATTGCATTCATTTTATGTTTCAGGTTCAGGGGGAGGTGTGGGAGGTTTTTTAAAGCAAGTAA
AACCTCTACAAATGTGGTATGGCTGATTATGATCAGTCGACCGATGCCCTTGAGAGCCTTCAACCCAGTC
AGCTCCTTCCGGTGGGCGCGGGGCATGACTATCGTCGCCGCACTTATGACTGTCTTCTTTATCATGCAAC
TCGTAGGACAGGTGCCGGCAGCGCTCTGGGTCATTTTCGGCGAGGACCGCTTTCGCTGGAGCGCGACGAT
GATCGGCCTGTCGCTTGCGGTATTCGGAATCTTGCACGCCCTCGCTCAAGCCTTCGTCACTGGTCCCGCC
ACCAAACGTTTCGGCGAGAAGCAGGCCATTATCGCCGGCATGGCGGCCGACGCGCTGGGCTACGTCTTGC
TGGCGTTCGCGACGCGAGGCTGGATGGCCTTCCCCATTATGATTCTTCTCGCTTCCGGCGGCATCGGGAT
GCCCGCGTTGCAGGCCATGCTGTCCAGGCAGGTAGATGACGACCATCAGGGACAGCTTCAAGGCCAGCAA
AAGGCCAGGAACCGTAAAAAGGCCGCGTTGCTGGCGTTTTTCCATAGGCTCCGCCCCCCTGACGAGCATC
ACAAAAATCGATGCTCAAGTCAGAGGTGGCGAAACCCGACAGGACTATAAAGATACCAGGCGTTTCCCCC
TGGAAGCTCCCTCGTGCGCTCTCCTGTTCCGACCCTGCCGCTTACCGGATACCTGTCCGCCTTTCTCCCT
TCGGGAAGCGTGGCGCTTTCTCATAGCTCACGCTGTAGGTATCTCAGTTCGGTGTAGGTCGTTCGCTCCA
AGCTGGGCTGTGTGCACGAACCCCCCGTTCAGCCCGACCGCTGCGCCTTATCCGGTAACTATCGTCTTGA
GTCCAACCCGGTAAGACACGACTTATCGCCACTGGCAGCAGCCACTGGTAACAGGATTAGCAGAGCGAGG
TATGTAGGCGGTGCTACAGAGTTCTTGAAGTGGTGGCCTAACTACGGCTACACTAGAAGGACAGTATTTG
GTATCTGCGCTCTGCTGAAGCCAGTTACCTTCGGAAAAAGAGTTGGTAGCTCTTGATCCGGCAAACAAAC
CACCGCTGGTAGCGGTGGTTTTTTTGTTTGCAAGCAGCAGATTACGCGCAGAAAAAAAGGATCTCAAGAA
GATCCTTTGATCTTTTCTACGGGGTCTGACGCTCAGTGGAACGAAAACTCACGTTAAGGGATTTTGGTCA
TGAGATTATCAAAAAGGATCTTCACCTAGATCCTTTTAAATTAAAAATGAAGTTTTAAATCAATCTAAAG
TATATATGAGTAAACTTGGTCTGACAGTTACCAATGCTTAATCAGTGAGGCACCTATCTCAGCGATCTGT
CTATTTCGTTCATCCATAGTTGCCTGACTCCCCGTCGTGTAGATAACTACGATACGGGAGGGCTTACCAT
CTGGCCCCAGTGCTGCAATGATACCGCGAGACCCACGCTCACCGGCTCCAGATTTATCAGCAATAAACCA
GCCAGCCGGAAGGGCCGAGCGCAGAAGTGGTCCTGCAACTTTATCCGCCTCCATCCAGTCTATTAATTGT
TGCCGGGAAGCTAGAGTAAGTAGTTCGCCAGTTAATAGTTTGCGCAACGTTGTTGCCATTGCTGCAGGCA
TCGTGGTGTCACGCTCGTCGTTTGGTATGGCTTCATTCAGCTCCGGTTCCCAACGATCAAGGCGAGTTAC
ATGATCCCCCATGTTGTGCAAAAAAGCGGTTAGCTCCTTCGGTCCTCCGATCGTTGTCAGAAGTAAGTTG
GCCGCAGTGTTATCACTCATGGTTATGGCAGCACTGCATAATTCTCTTACTGTCATGCCATCCGTAAGAT
GCTTTTCTGTGACTGGTGAGTACTCAACCAAGTCATTCTGAGAATAGTGTATGCGGCGACCGAGTTGCTC
TTGCCCGGCGTCAACACGGGATAATACCGCGCCACATAGCAGAACTTTAAAAGTGCTCATCATTGGAAAA
CGTTCTTCGGGGCGAAAACTCTCAAGGATCTTACCGCTGTTGAGATCCAGTTCGATGTAACCCACTCGTG
CACCCAACTGATCTTCAGCATCTTTTACTTTCACCAGCGTTTCTGGGTGAGCAAAAACAGGAAGGCAAAA
TGCCGCAAAAAAGGGAATAAGGGCGACACGGAAATGTTGAATACTCATACTCTTCCTTTTTCAATATTAT
TGAAGCATTTATCAGGGTTATTGTCTCATGAGCGGATACATATTTGAATGTATTTAGAAAAATAAACAAA
TAGGGGTTCCGCGCACATTTCCCCGAAAAGTGCCACCTGACGTCTAAGAAACCATTATTATCATGACATT
AACCTATAAAAATAGGCGTATCACGAGGCCCTTTCGT
Features (pLannotate 1.2.2; 11 found; start..end, strand, type, name):
     56..2565    +  promoter       Ac5 promoter: Drosophila melanogaster actin 5C promoter
   2585..2977    +  CDS            Plcd1 (fragment): PLCD1_RAT - Experimental evidence at protein level: Swiss-Prot protein existence level 1. The production of the second messenger molecules diacylglycerol (DAG) and inositol 1,4,5-trisphosphate (IP3) is mediated by activated phosphatidylinositol-specific phospholipase C enzymes (PubMed:16000311). Essential for trophoblast and placental development (By similarity). Binds phosphatidylinositol 4,5-bisphosphate (By similarity). From Rattus norvegicus (Rat).
   2984..3691    +  CDS            mCherry: mCherry is a basic (constitutively fluorescent) red fluorescent protein published in 2004, derived from Discosoma sp.. It is reported to be a very rapidly-maturing monomer with low acid sensitivity.
   3716..5254    +  CDS            Rc3h1 (fragment): RC3H1_MOUSE - Also known as Gm551, Kiaa2025. Experimental evidence at protein level: Swiss-Prot protein existence level 1. Post-transcriptional repressor of mRNAs containing a conserved stem loop motif, called constitutive decay element (CDE), which is often located in the 3'-UTR, as in HMGXB3, ICOS, IER3, NFKBID, NFKBIZ, PPP1R10, TNF, TNFRSF4 and in many more mRNAs (PubMed:23663784, PubMed:25026077, PubMed:18172933). Cleaves translationally inactive mRNAs harboring a stem-loop (SL), often located in their 3'-UTRs, during the early phase of inflammation in a helicase UPF1-independent manner (P
   6233..6274    +  CDS            V5 tag: epitope tag from simian virus 5
   6374..6508    -  polyA_signal   SV40 poly(A) signal: SV40 polyadenylation signal
   6531..6615    -  CDS            large T antigen (fragment): large T antigen from SV40 (simian virus 40)
   6616..7063    +  CDS            TcR (fragment): tetracycline efflux protein; tet; confers resistance to tetracycline
   7109..7697    -  rep_origin     ori: high-copy-number ColE1/pMB1/pBR322/pUC origin of replication
   7868..8728    -  CDS            AmpR: β-lactamase; bla; confers resistance to ampicillin, carbenicillin, and related antibiotics
   8729..8833    -  promoter       AmpR promoter: bla
