[The description below was written by a language model from this plasmid's Addgene catalogue record and pLannotate feature annotations shown in this document.]
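Description:
pAc5.1-PH-mCherry-Roquin isoform A (HK63) is an insect-cell expression plasmid of about 8.9 kb built on a pAc5.1-derived backbone that already carries a PH-mCherry fusion module. It is propagated in E. coli as a high-copy plasmid through a ColE1/pUC-type origin and selected with ampicillin via the β-lactamase gene and its own promoter. No marker for selection in insect cells is annotated, which fits transient transfection. The table also lists short fragments of a tetracycline resistance gene and of SV40 large T antigen, which appear to be non-functional backbone remnants.

Expression is driven by the constitutive Drosophila melanogaster actin 5C (Ac5) promoter and terminated by an SV40 polyadenylation signal. The open reading frame begins with a fragment of rat phospholipase C delta 1 corresponding to its pleckstrin homology (PH) domain, which binds phosphatidylinositol 4,5-bisphosphate and so anchors fusion partners at the plasma membrane. This is followed by the red fluorescent protein mCherry and then D. melanogaster Roquin (roq, CG16807), isoform A. The annotation software labelled part of the insert as a fragment of mouse Rc3h1, reflecting homology to the mammalian Roquin orthologue rather than the actual species of origin given in the catalogue. A V5 epitope tag from the backbone lies downstream of the insert, but the record does not state whether it is in frame and translated.

The stated purpose is Roquin expression in Schneider cells for imaging. The associated publication describes a colocalization (relocalization) assay for direct protein-protein interactions, in which a membrane-tethered fluorescent protein such as this one would plausibly serve to recruit a co-expressed binding partner.
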