Addgene plasmid #206469: pAc5.1-PH-mCherry-Roquin isoform A (HK63)
Purpose: Roquin expression in Schneider cells for imaging
Depositing lab: Mandy Jeske. Depositing organization: Universitaet Heidelberg. Publication: ReLo is a simple and rapid colocalization assay to identify and characterize direct protein-protein interactions. Salgania HK, Metz J, Jeske M. Nat Commun. 2024 Apr 3;15(1):2875. doi: 10.1038/s41467-024-47233-4. PubMed 38570497.
Backbone
  Vector backbone: HK049-pAc5.1 PH mcherry FspAI
  Vector type: Insect Expression
Growth in bacteria
  Bacterial resistance: Ampicillin, 100 μg/mL
  Growth temperature: 37°C
  Growth strain: DH5alpha
  Copy number: High Copy
Gene/Insert
  Gene/Insert name: Roquin
  Species: D. melanogaster (fly)
  Entrez Gene: roq (a.k.a. CG16807, Dmel\CG16807, NEST:bs21b12)
  Tag / fusion protein: PH mcherry (N terminal on insert)
  Cloning method: Restriction Enzyme; 5′ cloning site Unknown (unknown if destroyed)
Terms and licenses: Academic/Nonprofit Terms; Industry Terms: Not Available to Industry
Depositor comments: Please visit https://www.biorxiv.org/content/10.1101/2022.03.04.482790v2 for bioRxiv preprint.
How to cite: pAc5.1-PH-mCherry-Roquin isoform A (HK63) was a gift from Mandy Jeske (Addgene plasmid # 206469 ; http://n2t.net/addgene:206469 ; RRID:Addgene_206469)
