>Addgene plasmid #206469 | pAc5.1-PH-mCherry-Roquin isoform A (HK63) | depositor partial sequence | sequence record 401756 | Dm Roquin
ATGCCGATTCAGGCTCCCTCATGGACAGATTTTCTGAACTGTCCCATCTGCTGCAATGAATTCGCGGCCA
GCCAGCGATGTCCGGTCAGTCTGGGCTGCGGGCACACCATCTGCAAGCTATGCCTGACGACCCTCTACAA
CCGGCAGTGTCCCTTCGATCAGACCGTGATTGTCAGTGACATCGACAATTTGCCCATCAACCATGCCTTG
CTCCAGTTGGTCAAGGACTCGGAGCTCCTCGAGCTGGCACCACCACCGCCCAGTGTGCAGAAGCTGGAGC
CGGAGCACCTTAAGTGTTACCAACTGGGTCAGCGGTGCATCGAGGAGCTGGCTTTGCACTTGAAGTCCTT
CCTCAACCTGAACGGAAATGGCAATCTTCTAACTCGACCCATGTTACGGAAACTGGTTACTCTGGTCAAC
TGCCAGCTGATGGAGGAGGAGGGACGGGTGAGAGCGCTTCGAGCAGCCAGATCCCTAGGCGAACGCACAG
TCACCGAGCTGATCCTGCAGCACCAAAATCCCCAGCAGTTGAGCTCAAATCTGTGGGCTGCAGTGCGGAC
AAGAGGATGCCAGTTCCTTGGACCCGCCATGCAGGAGGAGGTGCTCAAACTGGTGCTGCTGGCCTTGGAG
GAGGGATCAGCGCTTTCGCGCAAAGTGCTGGTCATGTTCGTCGTGCAGCGACTAGAGCCGAAGTTTCCCC
AGGCCTCCAAGACGAGTATCGGACATGTGGTACAGCTGCTCTACCGCGCCAGCTGCTTCAAGGTGTCCAA
GCGGGAGGCGGACTCGTCGTTGATGCAGCTCAAAGAGGAATTCCGTACGTATGACGCCCTACGCCGGGAG
CACGATGCCCAAATCGTTCAGATAGCCACCGAGGCGGGTCTGCGAATTGCACCGGAACAATGGTCTTCCC
TATTGTATGGCGACGTGATGCATAAAAGCCACATGCAGAGCATCATCGATAAGCTGCAGACGCCAAGCTC
CTTTGCGCAATCAGTCCAGGAATTGGTCATCGCCTTGCAGCGGACCAGCGATCCTGCGAAGCTATCCAGT
TTGCATCATCATCTGAAGTACCTGGCCAATATTGATCCCTGTGCGGAGGTTGCCCCGTGGTCGGTTTTGG
CTGAGGCCTTGGATGCAGTGCGGCATTCGGTCGTTGGACTGGTGAACTTCCTTCAGCACCACGGAGTGCG
CAAGGCGCAGGACGGCATCAGTGGCGGTGGCAGTGGTGGGACGACCAATAGCAATCCGAAGTACAAGATC
AGCTTATGCAGGGACTTGAATGTGCGGCGGGTGTGTCCCCGAGGTTCTAGCTGTACCTTTGCCCATTCCC
AGGAGGAGGTAGAACGCTATCGTGCACGGAATCGAGGAAAACATATGAAGACACCGTTGGCGCTGCAGGG
ACCTCCAGCGGTAGGCGTAGGAGCCATAAAGAAACCACTAGGCGAGCAGGAGGGACCGCCTCTAGGTAAC
ATGCCACCCATGTTACCTATGTCGCCTATGCATTATATGGGCTCTCCTAGGGGATATCTGGATCCCAGCT
TGGGACTTTCGCCAGGTGGTGGTCTCCCGCCGTCGCATCACAGTCCCATTACCAGGCTCATAGTGCCGAG
CCGCTACGATTCGCGCTTTAGCGGGTTTGGCGGTGGCACGCCCAGGATTCCTTCGCCCAGAGAATACCAA
GCCAATCCGGTAGCGCCAACGCAACGCAATGCCAACCCACCGAATTTTAGTGTGAACAGTAACCTGCACA
AGGGCTACATGTTGCCCGCCAGCGGTGGAGATGTCTTCCATCTGGCCAATCCGTGGGAGCAAGCATACCT
GGCACAGCAGCAACATCCTCCACAGCATCCCCAACAGCAGCAGCCACCGTCCAGCAAGCCGAATCCCAGC
CGACCGTTGTCGATTTTACCCGCAACAGCTGATACCTCATTTTTTGAAAAGAAACCGCCGAATAGTGTTA
GCATAGATCTGGACAGGGTCCCGGAGGTCAATGTGGATGCAGTGCCTCTGTTCCGGCGATCCAACAATAA
CCACAATAACAACAATAGTAACTCCCACAATAACAACAACAACAATCATGGCTCATCACTGCTGTTCTGG
AACAATACGGGTAAAGATTCAGCCAACTTTGTACGATCAGACTCCATATTGGATGACGATGCGTCCACAT
TCGATGTGCCCACTGGCTCCTCCATGCTGAGTATCTACGGCCCGATTTGCCCCAAGAGCAGTACGACCGG
CAACTGGAACAACTTTGATCTGGGATATGGCGGCTTCAAGAGTGACAGAAACGATAGCTTCAATGCCAAT
AAGCAGCAACAGCCGATGTGGGGCAGGAAACCGCAACTGATGTCGGAAGACAGTTTCGAGGGCGGCATCG
ATAGTGGAATGATGCTGCAGCTGGAGAAGAATCTGGTGGACATCGTCGATCCCGATGACAGTGGGATCAA
GGTGGACTAG
